Addgene plasmid #154065: EC71102
Purpose: Level 0 Golden Gate vector; Unmodifed CRE
Depositing lab: Cristobal Uauy. Depositing organization: John Innes Centre. Publication: A heat-shock inducible system for flexible gene expression in cereals. Harrington SA, Backhaus AE, Fox S, Rogers C, Borrill P, Uauy C, Richardson A. Plant Methods. 2020 Oct 14;16:137. doi: 10.1186/s13007-020-00677-3. eCollection 2020. PubMed 33072173.
Backbone
  Vector backbone: pMS (standard backbone from GENEART, Thermofisher)
  Backbone manufacturer: ENSA/ Invitrogen synthesis
  Backbone size w/o insert (bp): 2609
  Total vector size (bp): 3676
  Vector type: Synthetic Biology ; Standard cloning vector used by GENEART for synthesis products
Growth in bacteria
  Bacterial resistance: Spectinomycin, 50 μg/mL
  Growth temperature: 37°C
  Growth strain: DH5alpha
  Copy number: High Copy
Gene/Insert
  Gene/Insert name: CRE (alt name: Cre Recombinase)
  Species: Enterobacteria phage P1
  Insert size (bp): 1037
  Mutation: All BsaI, Esp3I and BPiI restriction sites were removed using synonymous changes, BsaI restriction sites are added at each end
  GenBank ID: NM_2777477
  Cloning method: Restriction Enzyme; 5′ cloning site BsaI (unknown if destroyed); 3′ cloning site BsaI (unknown if destroyed)
  Sequencing primers: 5′ N/A
Resource information
  A portion of this plasmid was derived from a plasmid made by: Synthesised using GENEART
Terms and licenses: Academic/Nonprofit Terms; Industry Terms: Not Available to Industry
How to cite: EC71102 was a gift from Cristobal Uauy (Addgene plasmid # 154065 ; http://n2t.net/addgene:154065 ; RRID:Addgene_154065)
