[The description below was written by a language model from this plasmid's Addgene catalogue record and pLannotate feature annotations shown in this document.]
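Description:
EC71102 is a Level 0 Golden Gate part plasmid carrying an unmodified Cre recombinase coding sequence from Enterobacteria phage P1, built on the pMS backbone, the standard cloning vector in which GENEART delivers synthesised DNA. It is a bacterial storage and donor vector rather than an expression construct. It replicates in E. coli from a high-copy ColE1/pUC-type origin and is selected with spectinomycin through the aadA gene, which appears to be driven by the annotated AmpR (bla) promoter upstream of it. The remaining annotations (short fragments of lacI, an RSF origin, aacC1, an M13 origin and lacZα) are backbone remnants with no evident functional role. A T7 promoter sits just upstream of the insert as part of the backbone.

The payload is the roughly 1 kb cre open reading frame, encoding the recombinase that catalyses site-specific recombination between 34 bp loxP sites. The sequence was domesticated for modular assembly: all internal BsaI, Esp3I and BpiI recognition sites were removed with synonymous changes so that the protein is unaltered, and BsaI sites were added at each end so the coding sequence can be released as a standard part. The record names no plant promoter or terminator in this plasmid, since these are supplied by other Level 0 modules when a transcription unit is assembled at the next level.

According to the associated publication, the part belongs to a toolkit for heat-shock inducible, flexible gene expression in cereals, where Cre would presumably provide the recombination step. The catalogue lists a total size of 3,676 bp, whereas the sequenced record underlying the feature table is 3,590 nt, a small discrepancy that the record does not explain.
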