Features (pLannotate 1.2.2; 10 found; start..end, strand, type, name):
    144..162     +  promoter       T7 promoter: promoter for bacteriophage T7 RNA polymerase
    224..1252    +  CDS            cre: RECR_BPP1 - Experimental evidence at protein level: Swiss-Prot protein existence level 1. Catalyzes site-specific recombination between two 34-base- pair LOXP sites. Its role is to maintain the phage genome as a monomeric unit-copy plasmid in the lysogenic state. From Escherichia phage P1 (Bacteriophage P1).
   1312..1359    -  CDS            lacI (fragment): lac repressor; lacI; The lac repressor binds to the lac operator to inhibit transcription in E. coli. This inhibition can be relieved by adding lactose or isopropyl-β-D-thiogalactopyranoside (IPTG).
   1396..1436    -  rep_origin     RSF ori (fragment): Plasmids containing the RSF 1030 origin of replication can be propagated in E. coli cells that contain additional plasmids with compatible origins.
   1514..2102    -  rep_origin     ori: high-copy-number ColE1/pMB1/pBR322/pUC origin of replication
   2279..3067    -  CDS            aadA: S3AD_ECOLX - Experimental evidence at protein level: Swiss-Prot protein existence level 1. Mediates bacterial resistance to the antibiotics streptomycin and spectinomycin. From Escherichia coli.
   3074..3130    -  CDS            aacC1 (fragment): AACC1_PSEAI - Experimental evidence at protein level: Swiss-Prot protein existence level 1. Responsible for gentamicin resistance and has a limited substrate range. From Pseudomonas aeruginosa.
   3287..3391    -  promoter       AmpR promoter: bla
   3417..3548    -  rep_origin     M13 ori (fragment): M13 bacteriophage origin of replication; arrow indicates direction of (+) strand synthesis
   3569..135     -  CDS            lacZα (fragment) (across the origin): LacZα fragment of β-galactosidase; lacZ fragment
>Addgene plasmid #154065 | EC71102 | addgene full sequence | sequence record 312953 | Addgene NGS Result
TGTTGGGAAGGGCGTTTCGGTGCGGGCCTCTTCGCTATTACGCCAGCTGGCGAAAGGGGGATGTGCTGCA
AGGCGATTAAGTTGGGTAACGCCAGGGTTTTCCCAGTCACGACGTTGTAAAACGACGGCCAGTGAGCGCG
ACGTAATACGACTCACTATAGGGCGAATTGAGTGAAGGCCGTCAAGGCCTAGGCGCGCCATGAGCTCCAC
TCTGTGGTCTCAAATGTCCAATTTACTGACCGTACACCAAAATTTGCCTGCATTACCGGTCGATGCAACG
AGTGATGAGGTTCGCAAGAACCTGATGGACATGTTCAGGGATCGCCAGGCGTTTTCTGAGCATACCTGGA
AAATGCTTCTGTCCGTTTGCCGGTCGTGGGCGGCATGGTGCAAGTTGAATAACCGGAAATGGTTTCCCGC
AGAACCTGAAGATGTTCGCGATTATCTTCTATATCTTCAGGCGCGCGGTCTGGCAGTAAAAACTATCCAG
CAACATTTGGGCCAGCTAAACATGCTTCATCGTCGGTCCGGGCTGCCACGACCAAGTGACAGCAATGCTG
TTTCACTGGTTATGCGGCGGATCCGAAAAGAAAACGTTGATGCCGGTGAACGTGCAAAACAGGCTCTAGC
GTTCGAACGCACTGATTTCGACCAGGTTCGTTCACTCATGGAAAATAGCGATCGCTGCCAGGATATACGT
AATCTGGCATTTCTGGGGATTGCTTATAACACCCTGTTACGTATAGCCGAAATTGCCAGGATCAGGGTTA
AAGATATCTCACGTACTGACGGTGGGAGAATGTTAATCCATATTGGCAGAACGAAAACGCTGGTTAGCAC
CGCAGGTGTAGAGAAGGCACTTAGCCTGGGGGTAACTAAACTGGTCGAGCGATGGATTTCCGTTTCTGGT
GTAGCTGATGATCCGAATAACTACCTGTTTTGCCGGGTCAGAAAAAATGGTGTTGCCGCGCCATCTGCCA
CCAGCCAGCTATCAACTCGCGCCCTGGAAGGGATTTTTGAAGCAACTCATCGATTGATTTACGGCGCTAA
GGATGACTCTGGTCAGAGATACCTGGCCTGGTCTGGACACAGTGCCCGTGTCGGAGCCGCGCGAGATATG
GCCCGCGCTGGAGTTTCAATACCGGAGATCATGCAAGCTGGTGGCTGGACCAATGTAAATATTGTCATGA
ACTATATCCGTAACCTGGATAGTGAAACAGGGGCAATGGTGCGCCTGCTGGAAGATGGCGATTAGGCTTT
GAGACCACGAAGTGGGTACCTCTTAATTAACTGGCCTCATGGGCCTTCACTTCACTGCCCGCTTTCCAGT
CGGGAAACCTGTCGTGCCAGCTGCATTAACATGGTCATAGCTGTTTCCTTGCGTATTGGGCGCTCTCCGC
TTCCTCGCTCACTGACTCGCTGCGCTCGGTCGTTCGGGTAAAGCCTGGGGTGCCTAATGAGCAAAAGGCC
AGCAAAAGGCCAGGAACCGTAAAAAGGCCGCGTTGCTGGCGTTTTTCCATAGGCTCCGCCCCCCTGACGA
GCATCACAAAAATCGACGCTCAAGTCAGAGGTGGCGAAACCCGACAGGACTATAAAGATACCAGGCGTTT
CCCCCTGGAAGCTCCCTCGTGCGCTCTCCTGTTCCGACCCTGCCGCTTACCGGATACCTGTCCGCCTTTC
TCCCTTCGGGAAGCGTGGCGCTTTCTCATAGCTCACGCTGTAGGTATCTCAGTTCGGTGTAGGTCGTTCG
CTCCAAGCTGGGCTGTGTGCACGAACCCCCCGTTCAGCCCGACCGCTGCGCCTTATCCGGTAACTATCGT
CTTGAGTCCAACCCGGTAAGACACGACTTATCGCCACTGGCAGCAGCCACTGGTAACAGGATTAGCAGAG
CGAGGTATGTAGGCGGTGCTACAGAGTTCTTGAAGTGGTGGCCTAACTACGGCTACACTAGAAGAACAGT
ATTTGGTATCTGCGCTCTGCTGAAGCCAGTTACCTTCGGAAAAAGAGTTGGTAGCTCTTGATCCGGCAAA
CAAACCACCGCTGGTAGCGGTGGTTTTTTTGTTTGCAAGCAGCAGATTACGCGCAGAAAAAAAGGATCTC
AAGAAGATCCTTTGATCTTTTCTACGGGGTCTGACGCTCAGTGGAACGAAAACTCACGTTAAGGGATTTT
GGTCATGAGATTATCAAAAAGGATCTTCACCTAGATCCTTTTAAATTAAAAATGAAGTTTTAAATCAATC
TAAAGTATATATGAGTAAACTTGGTCTGACAGTTATTATTTACCCACCACTTTGGTAATTTCGCCTTTCA
CGTAATGCACAAATTCTTCCAGCTGATCCGCACGGCTGGCCAGACGATCTTCTTCCTGGCCCAGATACGC
CTGACGCGCTTCCAGAATCACCGGCTGATACTGCGCCGGCAGACGTTCCATGGCCCAATCCGCCGCCACA
TCTTTCGGCGCAATTTTGCCGGTCACCGCGCTATACCAAATACGGCTCAGGGTCAGCACCACGTTGCGTT
CATCACCCGCCCAATCCGGCGGGCTGTTCCACAGGGTCAGGGTTTCGTTCAGCGCTTCAAACAGGTCCTG
TTCCGGCACCGGATCAAACAGTTCTTCCGCTGCCGGACCAACCAGCGCCACGCTATGTTCACGCGCTTTG
GTCAGCAGAATGGCCAGATCGATATCAATGGTCGCCGGTTCAAAAATGCCGGCCAGAATATCGTTACGCT
GCCATTCGCCAAACTGCAGCTCACGTTTCGCCGGATAACGCCACGGAATAATGTCATCATGCACCACGAT
GGTCACTTCCACCGCACGCAGAATTTCGCTTTCACCCGGGCTCGCGCTGGTTTCCAGCAGATCGTTAATC
AGCGCACGACGGGTGGTTTCATCCAGACGCACGGTCACGGTCACCAGCAGATCAATATCGCTATGCGGTT
TCAGGCCGCCATCCACCGCGCTGCCATACAGATGCACGGCCAGCAGGGTCGGTTCCAGATGACGTTCAAT
CACGCCCACCACTTCAGACAGCTGGGTGCTCACTTCCGCAATCACCGCTTCACGCATAATGTTCAGTTTG
GTTTTCGGACGGCTGCCCTGCTGGGTCACATCGTTGCTGCTCCACAGCATCAGGCAACGGCCCACCGCAT
AACGCGCCTGCTGTTTGCTCGCACGCGGCATGCTCTGCACGCCAAAAAAGCAATCATAGCACGCCATAAA
CACCGCCACCGCACCATTACCGCCGCTACGTTCGGTCAGGGTACGGCTCCAATTACGGCTACGCATACTC
TTCCTTTTTCAATATTATTGAAGCATTTATCAGGGTTATTGTCTCATGAGCGGATACATATTTGAATGTA
TTTAGAAAAATAAACAAATAGGGGTTCCGCGCACATTTCCCCGAAAAGTGCCACCTAAATTGTAAGCGTT
AATATTTTGTTAAAATTCGCGTTAAATTTTTGTTAAATCAGCTCATTTTTTAACCAATAGGCCGAAATCG
GCAAAATCCCTTATAAATCAAAAGAATAGACCGAGATAGGGTTGAGTGGCCGCTACAGGGCGCTCCCATT
CGCCATTCAGGCTGCGCAAC
