>Addgene plasmid #154065 | EC71102 | depositor partial sequence | sequence record 307027 | EC71102 sequence 1067 bps
CACTCTGTGGTCTCAAATGTCCAATTTACTGACCGTACACCAAAATTTGCCTGCATTACCGGTCGATGCA
ACGAGTGATGAGGTTCGCAAGAACCTGATGGACATGTTCAGGGATCGCCAGGCGTTTTCTGAGCATACCT
GGAAAATGCTTCTGTCCGTTTGCCGGTCGTGGGCGGCATGGTGCAAGTTGAATAACCGGAAATGGTTTCC
CGCAGAACCTGAAGATGTTCGCGATTATCTTCTATATCTTCAGGCGCGCGGTCTGGCAGTAAAAACTATC
CAGCAACATTTGGGCCAGCTAAACATGCTTCATCGTCGGTCCGGGCTGCCACGACCAAGTGACAGCAATG
CTGTTTCACTGGTTATGCGGCGGATCCGAAAAGAAAACGTTGATGCCGGTGAACGTGCAAAACAGGCTCT
AGCGTTCGAACGCACTGATTTCGACCAGGTTCGTTCACTCATGGAAAATAGCGATCGCTGCCAGGATATA
CGTAATCTGGCATTTCTGGGGATTGCTTATAACACCCTGTTACGTATAGCCGAAATTGCCAGGATCAGGG
TTAAAGATATCTCACGTACTGACGGTGGGAGAATGTTAATCCATATTGGCAGAACGAAAACGCTGGTTAG
CACCGCAGGTGTAGAGAAGGCACTTAGCCTGGGGGTAACTAAACTGGTCGAGCGATGGATTTCCGTTTCT
GGTGTAGCTGATGATCCGAATAACTACCTGTTTTGCCGGGTCAGAAAAAATGGTGTTGCCGCGCCATCTG
CCACCAGCCAGCTATCAACTCGCGCCCTGGAAGGGATTTTTGAAGCAACTCATCGATTGATTTACGGCGC
TAAGGATGACTCTGGTCAGAGATACCTGGCCTGGTCTGGACACAGTGCCCGTGTCGGAGCCGCGCGAGAT
ATGGCCCGCGCTGGAGTTTCAATACCGGAGATCATGCAAGCTGGTGGCTGGACCAATGTAAATATTGTCA
TGAACTATATCCGTAACCTGGATAGTGAAACAGGGGCAATGGTGCGCCTGCTGGAAGATGGCGATTAGGC
TTTGAGACCACGAAGTG
